Addgene plasmid #168655: pDONR223 HCoV-NL63 NSP7_nostop
Purpose: Gateway-compatible Entry vector
Depositing lab: Fritz Roth. Depositing organization: Sinai Health System. Publication: A resource of human coronavirus protein-coding sequences in a flexible, multipurpose Gateway Entry clone collection. Weller B, Lin CW, Pogoutse O, Sauer M, Marin-de la Rosa N, Strobel A, Young V, Knapp JJ, Rayhan A, Falter C, Kim DK, Roth FP, Falter-Braun P. G3 (Bethesda). 2023 Jul 5;13(7):jkad105. doi: 10.1093/g3journal/jkad105. PubMed 37267226.
Backbone
  Vector backbone: pDONR223
  Backbone manufacturer: Rual et al, Genome Res. 14:2128-2135, 2004.
  Backbone size w/o insert (bp): 5005
  Vector type: Other
Growth in bacteria
  Bacterial resistance: Spectinomycin, 50 μg/mL
  Growth temperature: 37°C
  Growth strain: DH5alpha
  Copy number: Unknown
Gene/Insert
  Gene/Insert name: NSP7
  Species: Other
  Insert size (bp): 249
  Entrez Gene: ORF1ab (a.k.a. HCNV63gp1)
  Cloning method: Gateway Cloning
  Sequencing primers: 5′ m13-For; 3′ m13-Rev
Resource information
  A portion of this plasmid was derived from a plasmid made by: Falter-Braun Lab
Terms and licenses: Academic/Nonprofit Terms; Industry Terms
How to cite: pDONR223 HCoV-NL63 NSP7_nostop was a gift from Fritz Roth (Addgene plasmid # 168655 ; http://n2t.net/addgene:168655 ; RRID:Addgene_168655)
