[The description below was written by a language model from this plasmid's Addgene catalogue record.]
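Description:
pDONR223 HCoV-NL63 NSP7_nostop is a Gateway Entry clone built on the pDONR223 donor backbone. It carries the coding sequence for non-structural protein 7 (NSP7) of human coronavirus NL63. The 249 bp insert corresponds to the NSP7 segment of the viral ORF1ab replicase polyprotein gene and was introduced by Gateway recombinational cloning. In an Entry clone of this kind the open reading frame is normally flanked by attL recombination sites, although the record includes no feature table to confirm the site layout. The plasmid is propagated in standard E. coli cloning strains such as DH5alpha under spectinomycin selection. The origin of replication and copy number are not stated. M13 forward and reverse primer sites on either side of the insert are used for sequence verification.

As an Entry vector, the construct is not an expression plasmid, and the record lists no promoter, tag or reporter associated with the insert. It instead serves as a source clone from which the NSP7 open reading frame can be moved by LR recombination into any compatible Gateway Destination vector, which then supplies the promoter, host-specific elements and fusion partners. The "nostop" designation indicates that the native stop codon has been omitted. After transfer, the coding sequence can therefore be read through into a C-terminal tag or fusion domain provided by the Destination vector. The plasmid belongs to a collection of human coronavirus protein-coding sequences assembled as flexible, multipurpose Entry clones. Such collections are typically used for protein interaction screening, tagged expression and other functional assays of individual viral proteins.
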