>Addgene plasmid #168655 | pDONR223 HCoV-NL63 NSP7_nostop | depositor partial sequence | sequence record 326864 | Inserted CDS without stop codon
ATGTCCAAACTGACTGATTTGAAGTGTACTAATGTTGTGTTATTGGGTTGTTTGTCTAGTATGAACATTG
CAGCTAATTCTAGTGAATGGGCTTATTGTGTTGATTTACACAATAAGATTAATCTTTGTGATGACCCTGA
AAAAGCTCAAAGTATGTTGTTAGCACTCCTTGCGTTCTTTCTAAGTAAACATAGTGATTTTGGTCTTGAT
GGCCTTATTGATTCTTATTTTGATAATAGTAGCACCCTTCAGTAA
